Addgene plasmid #221081: pCMV-SEMPER_ACC-msfBFP[r5M]_ACC-msfGFP[r5M]_ACC-emiRFP670_IRES-mCherry
Depositing lab: Mikhail Shapiro. Publication: SEMPER: Stoichiometric expression of mRNA polycistrons by eukaryotic ribosomes for compact, ratio-tunable multi-gene expression. Duan M, Dev I, Lu A, Ayrapetyan G, You MY, Shapiro MG. Cell Syst. 2024 Jul 17;15(7):597-609.e4. doi: 10.1016/j.cels.2024.06.001. Epub 2024 Jul 5. PubMed 38971149.
Backbone
  Vector backbone: CMV Sport
  Vector type: Mammalian Expression
Growth in bacteria
  Bacterial resistance: Ampicillin, 100 μg/mL
  Growth temperature: 37°C
  Growth strain: NEB Stable
  Copy number: High Copy
Gene/Insert
  Gene/Insert name: ACC-msfBFP[r5M]_ACC-msfGFP[r5M]_ACC-emiRFP670_IRES-mCherry
  Species: Synthetic
  Promoter: CMV
  Cloning method: Gibson Cloning
Terms and licenses: Academic/Nonprofit Terms; Industry Terms: Not Available to Industry
Depositor comments: This is a polycistronic expression insert. Please visit https://doi.org/10.1101/2023.05.26.541240 for bioRxiv preprint.
How to cite: pCMV-SEMPER_ACC-msfBFP[r5M]_ACC-msfGFP[r5M]_ACC-emiRFP670_IRES-mCherry was a gift from Mikhail Shapiro (Addgene plasmid # 221081 ; http://n2t.net/addgene:221081 ; RRID:Addgene_221081)
