[The description below was written by a language model from this plasmid's Addgene catalogue record and pLannotate feature annotations shown in this document.]
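Description:
pCMV-SEMPER_ACC-msfBFP[r5M]_ACC-msfGFP[r5M]_ACC-emiRFP670_IRES-mCherry is a mammalian expression plasmid of about 9.1 kb built on a CMV Sport backbone. It is maintained in E. coli through a high-copy ColE1/pUC-type origin and selected with ampicillin via the β-lactamase gene. An f1 origin is also present. The annotation additionally picks up short backbone remnants (lacI, lacZα and RSF ori fragments, a lac UV5 promoter and operator, SP6 and T7 promoters, and a single loxP site) that have no stated role in the design.

The payload is a synthetic polycistronic reporter driven by the CMV enhancer and promoter. Three open reading frames lie one after another on a single transcript: msfBFP[r5M], msfGFP[r5M] and the near-infrared, biliverdin-dependent emiRFP670. The automated annotation labels the first two as moxGFP, presumably because they are closely related Aequorea-derived variants. An EMCV IRES then drives mCherry as a fourth, independently translated reporter. Downstream are SV40 intron and large T fragments, a WPRE to enhance transcript expression, and the human growth hormone polyadenylation signal.

According to the associated publication title, SEMPER stands for stoichiometric expression of mRNA polycistrons by eukaryotic ribosomes, a compact, ratio-tunable approach to multi-gene expression. The "ACC" prefix before each of the three ORFs probably denotes the sequence context placed ahead of its start codon, and "r5M" probably denotes a modification of internal methionines, but the record defines neither term. The construct appears suited to measuring the relative output of three stacked cistrons by fluorescence, perhaps with the IRES-linked mCherry as a reference.
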