Features (pLannotate 1.2.2; 28 found; start..end, strand, type, name):
      1..589     +  rep_origin     ori: high-copy-number ColE1/pMB1/pBR322/pUC origin of replication
    665..785     +  rep_origin     RSF ori (fragment): Plasmids containing the RSF 1030 origin of replication can be propagated in E. coli cells that contain additional plasmids with compatible origins.
    787..840     +  CDS            lacI (fragment): lac repressor; lacI; The lac repressor binds to the lac operator to inhibit transcription in E. coli. This inhibition can be relieved by adding lactose or isopropyl-β-D-thiogalactopyranoside (IPTG).
    856..953     -  promoter       AmpR promoter: bla
   1066..1096    +  promoter       lac UV5 promoter: E. coli lac promoter with an "up" mutation
   1104..1120    +  protein_bind   lac operator: The lac repressor binds to the lac operator to inhibit transcription in E. coli. This inhibition can be relieved by adding lactose or isopropyl-β-D-thiogalactopyranoside (IPTG). lac repressor encoded by lacI
   1150..1453    +  enhancer       CMV enhancer: human cytomegalovirus immediate early enhancer
   1454..1657    +  promoter       CMV promoter: human cytomegalovirus (CMV) immediate early promoter
   1751..1767    +  promoter       SV40 promoter (fragment): SV40 early promoter
   1773..1791    +  promoter       SP6 promoter: promoter for bacteriophage SP6 RNA polymerase
   1844..2560    +  CDS            moxGFP: moxGFP is a basic (constitutively fluorescent) green fluorescent protein published in 2015, derived from Aequorea victoria. It is reported to be a rapidly-maturing monomer.
   2575..3291    +  CDS            moxGFP: moxGFP is a basic (constitutively fluorescent) green fluorescent protein published in 2015, derived from Aequorea victoria. It is reported to be a rapidly-maturing monomer.
   3312..4238    +  CDS            emiRFP670: emiRFP670 is a basic (constitutively fluorescent) near ir fluorescent protein published in 2020, derived from Rhodopseudomonas palustris. It has low acid sensitivity. It requires the cofactor biliverdin for fluorescence.
   4284..4835    +  misc_feature   IRES: internal ribosome entry site (IRES) of the encephalomyocarditis virus (EMCV)
   4847..5554    +  CDS            mCherry: mCherry is a basic (constitutively fluorescent) red fluorescent protein published in 2004, derived from Discosoma sp.. It is reported to be a very rapidly-maturing monomer with low acid sensitivity.
   5612..5630    -  promoter       T7 promoter: promoter for bacteriophage T7 RNA polymerase
   5644..5758    +  intron         large T intron (fragment): SV40 (simian virus 40) large T antigen intron
   5832..5857    +  intron         small t intron (fragment): SV40 (simian virus 40) small t antigen intron
   5857..5994    +  CDS            large T antigen (fragment): large T antigen from SV40 (simian virus 40)
   6025..6613    +  misc_feature   WPRE: woodchuck hepatitis virus posttranscriptional regulatory element
   6633..7109    +  polyA_signal   hGH poly(A) signal: human growth hormone polyadenylation signal
   7124..7173    -  CDS            lacI (fragment): lac repressor; lacI; The lac repressor binds to the lac operator to inhibit transcription in E. coli. This inhibition can be relieved by adding lactose or isopropyl-β-D-thiogalactopyranoside (IPTG).
   7173..7240    +  CDS            lacZα (fragment): LacZα fragment of β-galactosidase; lacZ fragment
   7245..7699    +  rep_origin     f1 ori (sequence partly withheld): f1 bacteriophage origin of replication; arrow indicates direction of (+) strand synthesis
   7725..7781    +  promoter       AmpR promoter (fragment): bla
   7934..7985    +  promoter       AmpR promoter (fragment): bla
   7986..8846    +  CDS            AmpR: β-lactamase; bla; confers resistance to ampicillin, carbenicillin, and related antibiotics
   8948..8981    -  protein_bind   loxP: Cre-mediated recombination occurs in the 8-bp core sequence (GCATACAT). Cre recombinase
>Addgene plasmid #221081 | pCMV-SEMPER_ACC-msfBFP[r5M]_ACC-msfGFP[r5M]_ACC-emiRFP670_IRES-mCherry | addgene full sequence | sequence record 438468 | Addgene NGS Result
TTGAGATCCTTTTTTTCTGCGCGTAATCTGCTGCTTGCAAACAAAAAAACCACCGCTACCAGCGGTGGTT
TGTTTGCCGGATCAAGAGCTACCAACTCTTTTTCCGAAGGTAACTGGCTTCAGCAGAGCGCAGATACCAA
ATACTGTTCTTCTAGTGTAGCCGTAGTTAGGCCACCACTTCAAGAACTCTGTAGCACCGCCTACATACCT
CGCTCTGCTAATCCTGTTACCAGTGGCTGCTGCCAGTGGCGATAAGTCGTGTCTTACCGGGTTGGACTCA
AGACGATAGTTACCGGATAAGGCGCAGCGGTCGGGCTGAACGGGGGGTTCGTGCACACAGCCCAGCTTGG
AGCGAACGACCTACACCGAACTGAGATACCTACAGCGTGAGCTATGAGAAAGCGCCACGCTTCCCGAAGG
GAGAAAGGCGGACAGGTATCCGGTAAGCGGCAGGGTCGGAACAGGAGAGCGCACGAGGGAGCTTCCAGGG
GGAAACGCCTGGTATCTTTATAGTCCTGTCGGGTTTCGCCACCTCTGACTTGAGCGTCGATTTTTGTGAT
GCTCGTCAGGGGGGCGGAGCCTATGGAAAAACGCCAGCAACGCGGCCTTTTTACGGTTCCTGGCCTTTTG
CTGGCCTTTTGCTCACATGTTCTTTCCTGCGTTATTCTTTCCTGCGTTATCCCCTGATTCTGTGGATAAC
CGTATTACCGCCTTTGAGTGAGCTGATACCGCTCGCCGCAGCCGAACGACCGAGCGCAGCGAGTCAGTGA
GCGAGGAAGCGGAAGAGCGCCCAATACGCAAACCGCCTCTCCCCGCGCGTTGGCCGATTCATTAATGCAG
AGCTTGCAATTCGCGCTTTTTCAATATTATTGAAGCATTTATCAGGGTTATTGTCTCATGAGCGGATACA
TATTTGAATGTATTTAGAAAAATAAACAAATAGGGGTTCCGCGCACATTTCCCCGAAAAGTGCCACCTGA
CGTCTAAGAAACCATTATTATCATGACATTAACCTATAAAAATAGGCGTATCACGAGGCCCTTTCACTCA
TTAGGCACCCCAGGCTTTACACTTTATGCTTCCGGCTCGTATAATGTGTGGAATTGTGAGCGGATAACAA
TTTCACACAGGAAACAGCATCGTGCAGGTCGTTACATAACTTACGGTAAATGGCCCGCCTGGCTGACCGC
CCAACGACCCCCGCCCATTGACGTCAATAATGACGTATGTTCCCATAGTAACGCCAATAGGGACTTTCCA
TTGACGTCAATGGGTGGAGTATTTACGGTAAACTGCCCACTTGGCAGTACATCAAGTGTATCATATGCCA
AGTACGCCCCCTATTGACGTCAATGACGGTAAATGGCCCGCCTGGCATTATGCCCAGTACATGACCTTAT
GGGACTTTCCTACTTGGCAGTACATCTACGTATTAGTCATCGCTATTACCATGGTGATGCGGTTTTGGCA
GTACATCAATGGGCGTGGATAGCGGTTTGACTCACGGGGATTTCCAAGTCTCCACCCCATTGACGTCAAT
GGGAGTTTGTTTTGGCACCAAAATCAACGGGACTTTCCAAAATGTCGTAACAACTCCGCCCCATTGACGC
AAATGGGCGGTAGGCGTGTACGGTGGGAGGTCTATATAAGCAGAGCTCGTTTAGTGAACCGTCAGATCGC
CTGGAGACGCCATCCACGCTGTTTTGACCTCCATAGAAGACACCGGGACCGATCCAGCCTCCGGACTCTA
GCCTAGGCTTTTGCAAAAAGCTATTTAGGTGACACTATAGAAGGTACGCCTGCAGGTACCGAGCTCGGAT
CCAGTAGTTTAAACCCCTTCACCATGGTTAGTAAAGGAGAAGAACTCTTCACCGGCGTAGTTCCGATTCT
CGTTGAGCTGGACGGAGACGTTAACGGGCACAAATTCTCTGTAAGGGGTGAAGGGGAAGGCGACGCTACC
AACGGAAAACTGACCTTAAAATTTATTTGTACAACAGGTAAGCTCCCAGTTCCCTGGCCCACCCTTGTTA
CCACTCTGACTCACGGCGTTCAGTGTTTCTCTCGTTATCCAGATCATATAAAGCGGCACGACTTCTTTAA
GTCCGCTCTCCCCGAAGGCTACGTCCAAGAAAGAACCATTAGTTTTAAGGACGACGGAACTTACAAAACC
AGAGCAGAGGTCAAGTTCGAGGGAGATACTCTCGTCAATCGGATCGAACTGAAAGGAATAGACTTTAAAG
AGGACGGCAATATCCTGGGTCACAAGCTGGAGTATAATTTCAATAGCCATAACGTGTATATCACGGCCGA
TAAGCAGAAGAACGGTATTAAGGCAAATTTTAAGATTCGCCATAACGTAGAAGACGGTTCCGTCCAATTG
GCGGACCATTATCAACAAAACACTCCAATTGGAGACGGCCCGGTATTACTGCCTGATAATCACTACCTGT
CCACCCAATCAAAACTCTCCAAAGATCCCAACGAGAAACGGGACCACGCGGTTCTGTTAGAATTTGTAAC
GGCCGCTGGTATTACGCACGGTAAGGACGAACTGTATAAGTGAAGCGCTTTACCATGGTGTCCAAGGGCG
AGGAACTGTTCACCGGCGTGGTGCCCATCCTGGTGGAACTGGACGGCGACGTGAACGGCCACAAGTTCAG
CGTGAGAGGCGAGGGCGAAGGCGACGCCACAAACGGAAAGCTGACCCTGAAGTTCATCTGCACCACCGGC
AAGCTGCCCGTGCCTTGGCCTACCCTCGTGACCACACTGACCTACGGCGTGCAGTGCTTCAGCAGATACC
CCGACCACATCAAGAGACACGATTTCTTCAAGAGCGCCCTGCCCGAGGGCTACGTGCAGGAACGGACCAT
CAGCTTCAAGGACGACGGCACCTACAAGACAAGAGCCGAAGTGAAGTTCGAGGGCGACACCCTCGTGAAC
CGGATCGAGCTGAAGGGCATCGACTTCAAAGAGGACGGCAACATCCTGGGCCACAAGCTGGAGTACAACT
TCAACAGCCACAACGTGTACATCACCGCCGACAAGCAGAAAAACGGCATCAAAGCCAACTTCAAGATCCG
GCACAACGTGGAGGACGGCAGCGTGCAGCTGGCCGACCACTACCAGCAGAACACCCCCATCGGAGACGGC
CCCGTGCTGCTGCCCGACAACCACTACCTGAGCACACAAAGCAAGCTGAGCAAGGACCCCAACGAGAAGC
GGGACCACGCCGTGCTGCTGGAATTTGTGACCGCCGCTGGCATCACCCACGGCAAGGACGAGCTGTACAA
GTGACCCGGGTTACCATGGTGGCGGAAGGCTCCGTCGCCAGGCAGCCTGACCTCTTGACCTGCGAACATG
AAGAGATCCACCTCGCCGGCTCGATCCAGCCGCATGGCGCGCTTCTGGTCGTCAGCGAACATGATCATCG
CGTCATCCAGGCCAGCGCCAACGCCGCGGAATTTCTGAATCTCGGAAGCGTACTCGGCGTTCCGCTCGCC
GAGATCGACGGCGATCTGTTGATCAAGATCCTGCCGCATCTCGATCCCACCGCCGAAGGCATGCCGGTCG
CGGTGCGCTGCCGGATCGGCAATCCCTCTACGGAGTACTGCGGTCTGATGCATCGGCCTCCGGAAGGCGG
GCTGATCATCGAACTCGAACGTGCCGGCCCGTCGATCGATCTGTCAGGCACGCTGGCGCCGGCGCTGGAG
CGGATCCGCACGGCGGGTTCACTGCGCGCGCTGTGCGATGACACCGTGCTGCTGTTTCAGCAGTGCACCG
GCTACGACCGGGTGATGGTGTATCGTTTCGATGAGCAAGGCCACGGCCTGGTATTCTCCGAGTGCCATGT
GCCTGGGCTCGAATCCTATTTCGGCAACCGCTATCCGTCGTCGACTGTCCCGCAGATGGCGCGGCAGCTG
TACGTGCGGCAGCGCGTCCGCGTGCTGGTCGACGTCACCTATCAGCCGGTGCCGCTGGAGCCGCGGCTGT
CGCCGCTGACCGGGCGCGATCTCGACATGTCGGGCTGCTTCCTGCGCTCGATGTCGCCGTGCCATCTGCA
GTTCCTGAAGGACATGGGCGTGCGCGCCACCCTGGCGGTGTCGCTGGTGGTCGGCGGCAAGCTGTGGGGC
CTGGTTGTCTGTCACCATTATCTGCCGCGCTTCATCCGTTTCGAGCTGCGGGCGATCTGCAAACGGCTCG
CCGAAAGGATCGCGACGCGGATCACCGCGCTTGAGAGCTGATAATCTAGATACACTAAATCGCACTGTCG
GCGTCCCCCCCTAACGTTACTGGCCGAAGCCGCTTGGAATAAGGCCGGTGTGCGTTTGTCTATATGTTAT
TTTCCACCATATTGCCGTCTTTTGGCAATGTGAGGGCCCGGAAACCTGGCCCTGTCTTCTTGACGAGCAT
TCCTAGGGGTCTTTCCCCTCTCGCCAAAGGAATGCAAGGTCTGTTGAATGTCGTGAAGGAAGCAGTTCCT
CTGGAAGCTTCTTGAAGACAAACAACGTCTGTAGCGACCCTTTGCAGGCAGCGGAACCCCCCACCTGGCG
ACAGGTGCCTCTGCGGCCAAAAGCCACGTGTATAAGATACACCTGCAAAGGCGGCACAACCCCAGTGCCA
CGTTGTGAGTTGGATAGTTGTGGAAAGAGTCAAATGGCTCTCCTCAAGCGTATTCAACAAGGGGCTGAAG
GATGCCCAGAAGGTACCCCATTGTATGGGATCTGATCTGGGGCCTCGGTGCACATGCTTTACATGTGTTT
AGTCGAGGTTAAAAAACGTCTAGGCCCCCCGAACCACGGGGACGTGGTTTTCCTTTGAAAAACACGATGA
TAATATGGCCACAACCATGGTGAGCAAGGGCGAGGAGGATAACATGGCCATCATCAAGGAGTTCATGCGC
TTCAAGGTGCACATGGAGGGCTCCGTGAACGGCCACGAGTTCGAGATCGAGGGCGAGGGCGAGGGCCGCC
CCTACGAGGGCACCCAGACCGCCAAGCTGAAGGTGACCAAGGGCGGCCCCCTGCCCTTCGCCTGGGACAT
CCTGTCCCCTCAGTTCATGTACGGCTCCAAGGCCTACGTGAAGCACCCCGCCGACATCCCCGACTACTTG
AAGCTGTCCTTCCCCGAGGGCTTCAAGTGGGAGCGCGTGATGAACTTCGAGGACGGCGGCGTGGTGACCG
TGACCCAGGACTCCTCCCTGCAGGACGGCGAGTTCATCTACAAGGTGAAGCTGCGCGGCACCAACTTCCC
CTCCGACGGCCCCGTAATGCAGAAGAAGACCATGGGCTGGGAGGCCTCCTCCGAGCGGATGTACCCCGAG
GACGGCGCCCTGAAGGGCGAGATCAAGCAGAGGCTGAAGCTGAAGGACGGCGGCCACTACGACGCTGAGG
TCAAGACCACCTACAAGGCCAAGAAGCCCGTGCAGCTGCCCGGCGCCTACAACGTCAACATCAAGTTGGA
CATCACCTCCCACAACGAGGACTACACCATCGTGGAACAGTACGAACGCGCCGAGGGCCGCCACTCCACC
GGCGGCATGGATGAGCTGTACAAGTGAAGGATCCCTCGAGGGGCCCAAGCTTACGCGTGCATGCGACGTC
ATAGCTCTCTCCCTATAGTGAGTCGTATTATAAGCTAGCTTGGGATCTTTGTGAAGGAACCTTACTTCTG
TGGTGTGACATAATTGGACAAACTACCTACAGAGATTTAAAGCTCTAAGGTAAATATAAAATTTTTAAGT
GTATAATGTGTTAAACTAGCTGCATATGCTTGCTGCTTGAGAGTTTTGCTTACTGAGTATGATTTATGAA
AATATTATACACAGGAGCTAGTGATTCTAATTGTTTGTGTATTTTAGATTCACAGTCCCAAGGCTCATTT
CAGGCCCCTCAGTCCTCACAGTCTGTTCATGATCATAATCAGCCATACCACATTTGTAGAGGTTTTACTT
GCTTTAAAAAACCTCCCACACCTCCCCCTGAACCTGAAACATAAAATGAATGCAATTGTTGTTGTTCGTG
GCTGAATCAACCTCTGGATTACAAAATTTGTGAAAGATTGACTGGTATTCTTAACTATGTTGCTCCTTTT
ACGCTATGTGGATACGCTGCTTTAATGCCTTTGTATCATGCTATTGCTTCCCGTATGGCTTTCATTTTCT
CCTCCTTGTATAAATCCTGGTTGCTGTCTCTTTATGAGGAGTTGTGGCCCGTTGTCAGGCAACGTGGCGT
GGTGTGCACTGTGTTTGCTGACGCAACCCCCACTGGTTGGGGCATTGCCACCACCTGTCAGCTCCTTTCC
GGGACTTTCGCTTTCCCCCTCCCTATTGCCACGGCGGAACTCATCGCCGCCTGCCTTGCCCGCTGCTGGA
CAGGGGCTCGGCTGTTGGGCACTGACAATTCCGTGGTGTTGTCGGGGAAATCATCGTCCTTTCCTTGGCT
GCTCGCCTGTGTTGCCACCTGGATTCTGCGCGGGACGTCCTTCTGCTACGTCCCTTCGGCCCTCAATCCA
GCGGACCTTCCTTCCCGCGGCCTGCTGCCGGCTCTGCGGCCTCTTCCGCGTCTTCGCCTTCGCCCTCAGA
CGAGTCGGATCTCCCTTTGGGCCGCCTCCCCGCCAGAGACAATTAACTTCGCGGGTGGCATCCCTGTGAC
CCCTCCCCAGTGCCTCTCCTGGCCCTGGAAGTTGCCACTCCAGTGCCCACCAGCCTTGTCCTAATAAAAT
TAAGTTGCATCATTTTGTCTGACTAGGTGTCCTTCTATAATATTATGGGGTGGAGGGGGGTGGTATGGAG
CAAGGGGCAAGTTGGGAAGACAACCTGTAGGGCCTGCGGGGTCTATTGGGAACCAAGCTGGAGTGCAGTG
GCACAATCTTGGCTCACTGCAATCTCCGCCTCCTGGGTTCAAGCGATTCTCCTGCCTCAGCCTCCCGAGT
TGTTGGGATTCCAGGCATGCATGACCAGGCTCAGCTAATTTTTGTTTTTTTGGTAGAGACGGGGTTTCAC
CATATTGGCCAGGCTGGTCTCCAACTCCTAATCTCAGGTGATCTACCCACCTTGGCCTCCCAAATTGCTG
GGATTACAGGCGTGAACCACTGCTCCCTTCCCTGTCCTTGAAGTTCTCAGATCCTGCATTAATGAATCGG
CCAACGCGCGGGGAGAGGCGGTTTGCGTATTGGCTGGCGTAATAGCGAAGAGGCCCGCACCGATCGCCCT
TCCCAACAGTTGCGCAGCCTGAATGGCGAATGGG
[124 nt withheld, positions 7245-7368]
C
[91 nt withheld, positions 7370-7460]
A
[49 nt withheld, positions 7462-7510]
CCTTTGACGTTGGAGTCCACGTTCTT
[37 nt withheld, positions 7537-7573]
ACCCTATCTCGGTCTATTCTTTTGATTTATAAGGGATTTTGCCGATTTCGGCCTATTGGTTAAAAAATGA
GCTGATTTAACAAAAATTTAACGCGAATTTTAACAAAATATTAACGCTTACAATTTAGGTGGCACTTTTC
GGGGAAATGTGCGCGGAACCCCTATTTGTTTATTTTTCTAAATACATTCAAATATGTATCCGCTCATGCC
AGGTCTTGGACTGGTGAGAACGGCTTGCTCGGCAGCTTCGATGTGTGCTGGAGGGAGAATAAAGGTCTAA
GATGTGCGATAGAGGGAAGTCGCATTGAATTATGTGCTGTGTAGGGATCGCTGGTATCAAATATGTGTGC
CCACCCCTGGCATGAGACAATAACCCTGATAAATGCTTCAATAATATTGAAAAAGGAAGAGTATGAGTAT
TCAACATTTCCGTGTCGCCCTTATTCCCTTTTTTGCGGCATTTTGCCTTCCTGTTTTTGCTCACCCAGAA
ACGCTGGTGAAAGTAAAAGATGCTGAAGATCAGTTGGGTGCACGAGTGGGTTACATCGAACTGGATCTCA
ACAGCGGTAAGATCCTTGAGAGTTTTCGCCCCGAAGAACGTTTTCCAATGATGAGCACTTTTAAAGTTCT
GCTATGTGGCGCGGTATTATCCCGTATTGACGCCGGGCAAGAGCAACTCGGTCGCCGCATACACTATTCT
CAGAATGACTTGGTTGAGTACTCACCAGTCACAGAAAAGCATCTTACGGATGGCATGACAGTAAGAGAAT
TATGCAGTGCTGCCATAACCATGAGTGATAACACTGCGGCCAACTTACTTCTGACAACGATCGGAGGACC
GAAGGAGCTAACCGCTTTTTTGCACAACATGGGGGATCATGTAACTCGCCTTGATCGTTGGGAACCGGAG
CTGAATGAAGCCATACCAAACGACGAGCGTGACACCACGATGCCTGTAGCAATGGCAACAACGTTGCGCA
AACTATTAACTGGCGAACTACTTACTCTAGCTTCCCGGCAACAATTAATAGACTGGATGGAGGCGGATAA
AGTTGCAGGACCACTTCTGCGCTCGGCCCTTCCGGCTGGCTGGTTTATTGCTGATAAATCTGGAGCCGGT
GAGCGTGGGTCTCGCGGTATCATTGCAGTACTGGGGCCAGATGGTAAGCCCTCCCGTATCGTAGTTATCT
ACACGACGGGGAGTCAGGCAACTATGGATGAACGAAATAGACAGATCGCTGAGATAGGTGCCTCACTGAT
TAAGCATTGGTAACTGTCAGACCAAGTTTACTCATATATACTTTAGATTGATTTAAAACTTCATTTTTAA
TTTAAAAGGATCTAGGTGAAGATCCTTTTTGATAATCTCATGCCATAACTTCGTATAATGTATGCTATAC
GAAGTTATGGCATGACCAAAATCCCTTAACGTGAGTTTTCGTTCCACTGAGCGTCAGACCCCGTAGAAAA
GATCAAAGGATCTTC
